Addgene plasmid #11654: pLVUHshp53-tTR-KRAB
Purpose: Tet-regulated (Tet-on) lentiviral vector for shp53 (hUbiquitin promoter) - 3rd generation
Depositing lab: Patrick Aebischer & Didier Trono. Depositing organization: Swiss Federal Institute of Technology (EPFL). Publication: A versatile tool for conditional gene expression and knockdown. Szulc J, Wiznerowicz M, Sauvain MO, Trono D, Aebischer P. Nat Methods. 2006 Feb;3(2):109-16. doi: 10.1038/nmeth846 PubMed 16432520.
Backbone
  Vector backbone: pLVU-tTR-KRAB
  Backbone size w/o insert (bp): 11579
  Vector type: Mammalian Expression, Lentiviral, RNAi, Cre/Lox
Growth in bacteria
  Bacterial resistance: Ampicillin, 100 μg/mL
  Growth temperature: 37°C
  Growth strain: Stbl3
  Growth instructions: Use Stbl3 or HB101 to reduce chance of recombination. Grow at 37C
  Copy number: High Copy
Gene/Insert
  Gene/Insert name: hUbiquitin C, GFP, tTR-KRAB, shRNA against TP53, no tetO (alt names: shRNA against p53; p53)
  Species: H. sapiens (human)
  Entrez Gene: TP53 (a.k.a. BCC7, BMFS5, LFS1, P53, TRP53)
  Cloning method: Restriction Enzyme
  Sequencing primers: 5′ See map
Terms and licenses: Academic/Nonprofit Terms; Industry Terms: Not Available to Industry
Depositor comments: Please visit Trono lab website http://tronolab.epfl.ch to see frequently asked questions on cloning strategies and packaging.
How to cite: pLVUHshp53-tTR-KRAB was a gift from Patrick Aebischer & Didier Trono (Addgene plasmid # 11654 ; http://n2t.net/addgene:11654 ; RRID:Addgene_11654)
