[The description below was written by a language model from this plasmid's Addgene catalogue record and pLannotate feature annotations shown in this document.]
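Description:
pLVUHshp53-tTR-KRAB is a third-generation HIV-1-based lentiviral vector built on the pLVU-tTR-KRAB backbone for knockdown of human TP53 (p53) in mammalian cells. It is propagated in E. coli as a high-copy plasmid through a ColE1/pUC-type origin with ampicillin selection. The backbone also carries an f1 origin and an SV40/EM7-driven bleomycin/Zeocin resistance cassette lying outside the viral genome. Recombination-deficient strains are recommended because of the repeated LTR sequences.

Viral genomic RNA is transcribed from a CMV enhancer/promoter fused to a truncated 5' LTR, which makes packaging Tat-independent. It contains the Ψ packaging signal with a gag fragment, the RRE for Rev-dependent export, the cPPT/CTS and a WPRE. Internally, the human ubiquitin C promoter drives a bicistronic transcript encoding EGFP, followed by an EMCV IRES and the tTR-KRAB fusion (TetR, an SV40 NLS and the ZNF10 KRAB repression domain). Transduced cells are therefore marked by fluorescence and also produce the doxycycline-controllable repressor.

An H1 Pol III promoter sits in the 3' LTR region, presumably driving the p53 shRNA, which is not separately annotated. A loxP site lies next to it. Elements at this position are typically duplicated into both LTRs during reverse transcription, which would allow Cre-mediated excision of the provirus.

The stated purpose describes a Tet-on system, but the insert field specifies "no tetO" and no tet operator is annotated. This suggests that this version supplies tTR-KRAB without itself being repressible, perhaps as a constitutive knockdown control or a repressor source, though the record does not clarify this.
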