Features (pLannotate 1.2.2; 38 found; start..end, strand, type, name):
     31..83      -  misc_feature   bom (fragment): basis of mobility region from pBR322
    238..617     +  enhancer       CMV enhancer: human cytomegalovirus immediate early enhancer
    618..817     +  promoter       CMV promoter: human cytomegalovirus (CMV) immediate early promoter
    835..1015    +  LTR            5' LTR (truncated): truncated 5' long terminal repeat (LTR) from HIV-1
   1062..1187    +  misc_feature   HIV-1 Ψ: packaging signal of human immunodeficiency virus type 1
   1171..1534    +  CDS            HIV-1 gag (fragment): gag protein from human immunodeficiency virus 1; gag
   1680..1913    +  misc_feature   RRE: The Rev response element (RRE) of HIV-1 allows for Rev-dependent mRNA export from the nucleus to the cytoplasm.
   2290..2390    +  CDS            Rev (fragment): human immunodeficiency virus 1 (HIV-1) Rev protein; rev; enhances nuclear export of unspliced and incompletely spliced viral mRNAs
   2440..2557    +  misc_feature   cPPT/CTS: central polypurine tract and central termination sequence of HIV-1
   2622..3833    +  promoter       UbC promoter: human ubiquitin C promoter
   3860..4579    +  CDS            EGFP: the original enhanced GFP (Yang et al., 1996) mammalian codon-optimized
   4636..5187    +  misc_feature   IRES: internal ribosome entry site (IRES) of the encephalomyocarditis virus (EMCV)
   5194..5809    +  CDS            TetR (fragment): tetracycline repressor TetR; tetR from transposon Tn10; TetR binds to the tetracycline operator tetO to inhibit transcription. This inhibition can be relieved by adding tetracycline or doxycycline.
   5811..5830    +  CDS            SV40 NLS (fragment): nuclear localization signal of SV40 (simian virus 40) large T antigen
   5934..6128    +  CDS            KRAB: Krüppel-associated box (KRAB) transcriptional repression domain from the human zinc finger protein ZNF10 (Margolin et al., 1994)
   6244..6268    +  misc_feature   MCS (fragment): pBluescript multiple cloning site
   6268..6856    +  misc_feature   WPRE: woodchuck hepatitis virus posttranscriptional regulatory element
   6871..6981    +  CDS            nef (fragment): NEF_HV1LA - Experimental evidence at protein level: Swiss-Prot protein existence level 1. Extracellular Nef protein targets CD4(+) T-lymphocytes for apoptosis by interacting with CXCR4 surface receptors. From Human immunodeficiency virus type 1 group M subtype B (isolate Lai) (HIV-1).
   6999..7029    +  misc_feature   MCS (fragment): pBluescript multiple cloning site
   7028..7242    +  promoter       H1 promoter: human H1 RNA promoter
   7307..7325    +  misc_feature   MCS (fragment): pBluescript multiple cloning site
   7333..7366    +  protein_bind   loxP: Cre-mediated recombination occurs in the 8-bp core sequence (GCATACAT). Cre recombinase
   7386..7566    +  LTR            5' LTR (truncated): truncated 5' long terminal repeat (LTR) from HIV-1
   7596..7820    +  polyA_signal   bGH poly(A) signal: bovine growth hormone polyadenylation signal
   7824..7845    +  promoter       SV40 promoter (fragment): SV40 enhancer and early promoter
   7866..8294    +  rep_origin     f1 ori (sequence partly withheld): f1 bacteriophage origin of replication; arrow indicates direction of (+) strand synthesis
   8308..8637    +  promoter       SV40 promoter: SV40 enhancer and early promoter
   8685..8732    +  promoter       EM7 promoter: synthetic bacterial promoter&nbsp
   8751..9125    +  CDS            BleoR: antibiotic-binding protein; Sh ble from Streptoalloteichus hindustanus; confers resistance to bleomycin, phleomycin, and Zeocin™
   9135..9260    +  CDS            ble (fragment): BLE_KLEPN - Experimental evidence at protein level: Swiss-Prot protein existence level 1. Binding protein with a strong affinity to the bleomycin family of antibiotics. Binds to CL990; an antimitotic-antibiotic compound. From Klebsiella pneumoniae.
   9255..9376    +  polyA_signal   SV40 poly(A) signal: SV40 polyadenylation signal
   9447..9469    -  protein_bind   lac operator (fragment): The lac repressor binds to the lac operator to inhibit transcription in E. coli. This inhibition can be relieved by adding lactose or isopropyl-β-D-thiogalactopyranoside (IPTG). lac repressor encoded by lacI
   9473..9503    -  promoter       lac promoter: promoter for the E. coli lac operon
   9518..9539    -  protein_bind   CAP binding site: CAP binding activates transcription in the presence of cAMP. E. coli catabolite activator protein
   9552..9644    -  CDS            lacI (fragment): lac repressor; lacI; The lac repressor binds to the lac operator to inhibit transcription in E. coli. This inhibition can be relieved by adding lactose or isopropyl-β-D-thiogalactopyranoside (IPTG).
   9827..10415   -  rep_origin     ori: high-copy-number ColE1/pMB1/pBR322/pUC origin of replication
  10586..11446   -  CDS            AmpR: β-lactamase; bla; confers resistance to ampicillin, carbenicillin, and related antibiotics
  11447..11551   -  promoter       AmpR promoter: bla
>Addgene plasmid #11654 | pLVUHshp53-tTR-KRAB | depositor full sequence | sequence record 7000 | Author sequence
GTCGACGGATCGGGAGATCTCCCGATCCCCTATGGTGCACTCTCAGTACAATCTGCTCTGATGCCGCATA
GTTAAGCCAGTATCTGCTCCCTGCTTGTGTGTTGGAGGTCGCTGAGTAGTGCGCGAGCAAAATTTAAGCT
ACAACAAGGCAAGGCTTGACCGACAATTGCATGAAGAATCTGCTTAGGGTTAGGCGTTTTGCGCTGCTTC
GCGATGTACGGGCCAGATATACGCGTTGACATTGATTATTGACTAGTTATTAATAGTAATCAATTACGGG
GTCATTAGTTCATAGCCCATATATGGAGTTCCGCGTTACATAACTTACGGTAAATGGCCCGCCTGGCTGA
CCGCCCAACGACCCCCGCCCATTGACGTCAATAATGACGTATGTTCCCATAGTAACGCCAATAGGGACTT
TCCATTGACGTCAATGGGTGGAGTATTTACGGTAAACTGCCCACTTGGCAGTACATCAAGTGTATCATAT
GCCAAGTACGCCCCCTATTGACGTCAATGACGGTAAATGGCCCGCCTGGCATTATGCCCAGTACATGACC
TTATGGGACTTTCCTACTTGGCAGTACATCTACGTATTAGTCATCGCTATTACCATGGTGATGCGGTTTT
GGCAGTACATCAATGGGCGTGGATAGCGGTTTGACTCACGGGGATTTCCAAGTCTCCACCCCATTGACGT
CAATGGGAGTTTGTTTTGGCACCAAAATCAACGGGACTTTCCAAAATGTCGTAACAACTCCGCCCCATTG
ACGCAAATGGGCGGTAGGCGTGTACGGTGGGAGGTCTATATAAGCAGCGCGTTTTGCCTGTACTGGGTCT
CTCTGGTTAGACCAGATCTGAGCCTGGGAGCTCTCTGGCTAACTAGGGAACCCACTGCTTAAGCCTCAAT
AAAGCTTGCCTTGAGTGCTTCAAGTAGTGTGTGCCCGTCTGTTGTGTGACTCTGGTAACTAGAGATCCCT
CAGACCCTTTTAGTCAGTGTGGAAAATCTCTAGCAGTGGCGCCCGAACAGGGACTTGAAAGCGAAAGGGA
AACCAGAGGAGCTCTCTCGACGCAGGACTCGGCTTGCTGAAGCGCGCACGGCAAGAGGCGAGGGGCGGCG
ACTGGTGAGTACGCCAAAAATTTTGACTAGCGGAGGCTAGAAGGAGAGAGATGGGTGCGAGAGCGTCAGT
ATTAAGCGGGGGAGAATTAGATCGCGATGGGAAAAAATTCGGTTAAGGCCAGGGGGAAAGAAAAAATATA
AATTAAAACATATAGTATGGGCAAGCAGGGAGCTAGAACGATTCGCAGTTAATCCTGGCCTGTTAGAAAC
ATCAGAAGGCTGTAGACAAATACTGGGACAGCTACAACCATCCCTTCAGACAGGATCAGAAGAACTTAGA
TCATTATATAATACAGTAGCAACCCTCTATTGTGTGCATCAAAGGATAGAGATAAAAGACACCAAGGAAG
CTTTAGACAAGATAGAGGAAGAGCAAAACAAAAGTAAGACCACCGCACAGCAAGCGGCCGCTGATCTTCA
GACCTGGAGGAGGAGATATGAGGGACAATTGGAGAAGTGAATTATATAAATATAAAGTAGTAAAAATTGA
ACCATTAGGAGTAGCACCCACCAAGGCAAAGAGAAGAGTGGTGCAGAGAGAAAAAAGAGCAGTGGGAATA
GGAGCTTTGTTCCTTGGGTTCTTGGGAGCAGCAGGAAGCACTATGGGCGCAGCGTCAATGACGCTGACGG
TACAGGCCAGACAATTATTGTCTGGTATAGTGCAGCAGCAGAACAATTTGCTGAGGGCTATTGAGGCGCA
ACAGCATCTGTTGCAACTCACAGTCTGGGGCATCAAGCAGCTCCAGGCAAGAATCCTGGCTGTGGAAAGA
TACCTAAAGGATCAACAGCTCCTGGGGATTTGGGGTTGCTCTGGAAAACTCATTTGCACCACTGCTGTGC
CTTGGAATGCTAGTTGGAGTAATAAATCTCTGGAACAGATTTGGAATCACACGACCTGGATGGAGTGGGA
CAGAGAAATTAACAATTACACAAGCTTAATACACTCCTTAATTGAAGAATCGCAAAACCAGCAAGAAAAG
AATGAACAAGAATTATTGGAATTAGATAAATGGGCAAGTTTGTGGAATTGGTTTAACATAACAAATTGGC
TGTGGTATATAAAATTATTCATAATGATAGTAGGAGGCTTGGTAGGTTTAAGAATAGTTTTTGCTGTACT
TTCTATAGTGAATAGAGTTAGGCAGGGATATTCACCATTATCGTTTCAGACCCACCTCCCAACCCCGAGG
GGACCCGACAGGCCCGAAGGAATAGAAGAAGAAGGTGGAGAGAGAGACAGAGACAGATCCATTCGATTAG
TGAACGGATCGGCACTGCGTGCGCCAATTCTGCAGACAAATGGCAGTATTCATCCACAATTTTAAAAGAA
AAGGGGGGATTGGGGGGTACAGTGCAGGGGAAAGAATAGTAGACATAATAGCAACAGACATACAAACTAA
AGAATTACAAAAACAAATTACAAAAATTCAAAATTTTCGGGTTTATTACAGGGACAGCAGAGATCCAGTT
TGGTTAATTAACCCGTGTCGGCTCCAGATCTGGCCTCCGCGCCGGGTTTTGGCGCCTCCCGCGGGCGCCC
CCCTCCTCACGGCGAGCGCTGCCACGTCAGACGAAGGGCGCAGCGAGCGTCCTGATCCTTCCGCCCGGAC
GCTCAGGACAGCGGCCCGCTGCTCATAAGACTCGGCCTTAGAACCCCAGTATCAGCAGAAGGACATTTTA
GGACGGGACTTGGGTGACTCTAGGGCACTGGTTTTCTTTCCAGAGAGCGGAACAGGCGAGGAAAAGTAGT
CCCTTCTCGGCGATTCTGCGGAGGGATCTCCGTGGGGCGGTGAACGCCGATGATTATATAAGGACGCGCC
GGGTGTGGCACAGCTAGTTCCGTCGCAGCCGGGATTTGGGTCGCGGTTCTTGTTTGTGGATCGCTGTGAT
CGTCACTTGGTGAGTAGCGGGCTGCTGGGCTGGCCGGGGCTTTCGTGGCCGCCGGGCCGCTCGGTGGGAC
GGAAGCGTGTGGAGAGACCGCCAAGGGCTGTAGTCTGGGTCCGCGAGCAAGGTTGCCCTGAACTGGGGGT
TGGGGGGAGCGCAGCAAAATGGCGGCTGTTCCCGAGTCTTGAATGGAAGACGCTTGTGAGGCGGGCTGTG
AGGTCGTTGAAACAAGGTGGGGGGCATGGTGGGCGGCAAGAACCCAAGGTCTTGAGGCCTTCGCTAATGC
GGGAAAGCTCTTATTCGGGTGAGATGGGCTGGGGCACCATCTGGGGACCCTGACGTGAAGTTTGTCACTG
ACTGGAGAACTCGGTTTGTCGTCTGTTGCGGGGGCGGCAGTTATGGCGGTGCCGTTGGGCAGTGCACCCG
TACCTTTGGGAGCGCGCGCCCTCGTCGTGTCGTGACGTCACCCGTTCTGTTGGCTTATAATGCAGGGTGG
GGCCACCTGCCGGTAGGTGTGCGGTAGGCTTTTCTCCGTCGCAGGACGCAGGGTTCGGGCCTAGGGTAGG
CTCTCCTGAATCGACAGGCGCCGGACCTCTGGTGAGGGGAGGGATAAGTGAGGCGTCAGTTTCTTTGGTC
GGTTTTATGTACCTATCTTCTTAAGTAGCTGAAGCTCCGGTTTTGAACTATGCGCTCGGGGTTGGCGAGT
GTGTTTTGTGAAGTTTTTTAGGCACCTTTTGAAATGTAATCATTTGGGTCAATATGTAATTTTCAGTGTT
AGACTAGTAAATTGTCCGCTAAATTCTGGCCGTTTTTGGCTTTTTTGTTAGACAGGATCCCCGGGTACCG
GTCGCCACCATGGTGAGCAAGGGCGAGGAGCTGTTCACCGGGGTGGTGCCCATCCTGGTCGAGCTGGACG
GCGACGTAAACGGCCACAAGTTCAGCGTGTCCGGCGAGGGCGAGGGCGATGCCACCTACGGCAAGCTGAC
CCTGAAGTTCATCTGCACCACCGGCAAGCTGCCCGTGCCCTGGCCCACCCTCGTGACCACCCTGACCTAC
GGCGTGCAGTGCTTCAGCCGCTACCCCGACCACATGAAGCAGCACGACTTCTTCAAGTCCGCCATGCCCG
AAGGCTACGTCCAGGAGCGCACCATCTTCTTCAAGGACGACGGCAACTACAAGACCCGCGCCGAGGTGAA
GTTCGAGGGCGACACCCTGGTGAACCGCATCGAGCTGAAGGGCATCGACTTCAAGGAGGACGGCAACATC
CTGGGGCACAAGCTGGAGTACAACTACAACAGCCACAACGTCTATATCATGGCCGACAAGCAGAAGAACG
GCATCAAGGTGAACTTCAAGATCCGCCACAACATCGAGGACGGCAGCGTGCAGCTCGCCGACCACTACCA
GCAGAACACCCCCATCGGCGACGGCCCCGTGCTGCTGCCCGACAACCACTACCTGAGCACCCAGTCCGCC
CTGAGCAAAGACCCCAACGAGAAGCGCGATCACATGGTCCTGCTGGAGTTCGTGACCGCCGCCGGGATCA
CTCTCGGCATGGACGAGCTGTACAAGTAAAGCGGCCGCGACTCTAGAATTCGATGGGCTGCAGGAATTCC
GCCCCCCCCCCCCTAACGTTACTGGCCGAAGCCGCTTGGAATAAGGCCGGTGTGCGTTTGTCTATATGTT
ATTTTCCACCATATTGCCGTCTTTTGGCAATGTGAGGGCCCGGAAACCTGGCCCTGTCTTCTTGACGAGC
ATTCCTAGGGGTCTTTCCCCTCTCGCCAAAGGAATGCAAGGTCTGTTGAATGTCGTGAAGGAAGCAGTTC
CTCTGGAAGCTTCTTGAAGACAAACAACGTCTGTAGCGACCCTTTGCAGGCAGCGGAACCCCCCACCTGG
CGACAGGTGCCTCTGCGGCCAAAAGCCACGTGTATAAGATACACCTGCAAAGGCGGCACAACCCCAGTGC
CACGTTGTGAGTTGGATAGTTGTGGAAAGAGTCAAATGGCTCTCCTCAAGCGTATTCAACAAGGGGCTGA
AGGATGCCCAGAAGGTACCCCATTGTATGGGATCTGATCTGGGGCCTCGGTGCACATGCTTTACATGTGT
TTAGTCGAGGTTAAAAAACGTCTAGGCCCCCCGAACCACGGGGACGTGGTTTTCCTTTGAAAAACACGAT
GATAATACCATGGCTAGATTAGATAAAAGTAAAGTGATTAACAGCGCATTAGAGCTGCTTAATGAGGTCG
GAATCGAAGGTTTAACAACCCGTAAACTCGCCCAGAAGCTAGGTGTAGAGCAGCCTACATTGTATTGGCA
TGTAAAAAATAAGCGGGCTTTGCTCGACGCCTTAGCCATTGAGATGTTAGATAGGCACCATACTCACTTT
TGCCCTTTAGAAGGGGAAAGCTGGCAAGATTTTTTACGTAATAACGCTAAAAGTTTTAGATGTGCTTTAC
TAAGTCATCGCGATGGAGCAAAAGTACATTTAGGTACACGGCCTACAGAAAAACAGTATGAAACTCTCGA
AAATCAATTAGCCTTTTTATGCCAACAAGGTTTTTCACTAGAGAATGCATTATATGCACTCAGCGCTGTG
GGGCATTTTACTTTAGGTTGCGTATTGGAAGATCAAGAGCATCAAGTCGCTAAAGAAGAAAGGGAAACAC
CTACTACTGATAGTATGCCGCCATTATTACGACAAGCTATCGAATTATTTGATCACCAAGGTGCAGAGCC
AGCCTTCTTATTCGGCCTTGAATTGATCATATGCGGATTAGAAAAACAACTTAAATGTGAAAGTGGGTCG
CCAAAAAAGAAGAGAAAGGTCGACGGCGGTGGTGCTTTGTCTCCTCAGCACTCTGCTGTCACTCAAGGAA
GTATCATCAAGAACAAGGAGGGCATGGATGCTAAGTCACTAACTGCCTGGTCCCGGACACTGGTGACCTT
CAAGGATGTATTTGTGGACTTCACCAGGGAGGAGTGGAAGCTGCTGGACACTGCTCAGCAGATCGTGTAC
AGAAATGTGATGCTGGAGAACTATAAGAACCTGGTTTCCTTGGGTTATCAGCTTACTAAGCCAGATGTGA
TCCTCCGGTTGGAGAAGGGAGAAGAGCCCTGGCTGGTGGAGAGAGAAATTCACCAAGAGACCCATCCTGA
TTCAGAGACTGCATTTGAAATCAAATCATCAGTTTAAGGATCTCGACTAGCTAGTAGCTAGCTAGCTAGT
CGAGCTCAACTTCGAATTCGATATCAAGCTTATCGATAATCAACCTCTGGATTACAAAATTTGTGAAAGA
TTGACTGGTATTCTTAACTATGTTGCTCCTTTTACGCTATGTGGATACGCTGCTTTAATGCCTTTGTATC
ATGCTATTGCTTCCCGTATGGCTTTCATTTTCTCCTCCTTGTATAAATCCTGGTTGCTGTCTCTTTATGA
GGAGTTGTGGCCCGTTGTCAGGCAACGTGGCGTGGTGTGCACTGTGTTTGCTGACGCAACCCCCACTGGT
TGGGGCATTGCCACCACCTGTCAGCTCCTTTCCGGGACTTTCGCTTTCCCCCTCCCTATTGCCACGGCGG
AACTCATCGCCGCCTGCCTTGCCCGCTGCTGGACAGGGGCTCGGCTGTTGGGCACTGACAATTCCGTGGT
GTTGTCGGGGAAATCATCGTCCTTTCCTTGGCTGCTCGCCTGTGTTGCCACCTGGATTCTGCGCGGGACG
TCCTTCTGCTACGTCCCTTCGGCCCTCAATCCAGCGGACCTTCCTTCCCGCGGCCTGCTGCCGGCTCTGC
GGCCTCTTCCGCGTCTTCGCCTTCGCCCTCAGACGAGTCGGATCTCCCTTTGGGCCGCCTCCCCGCATCG
ATACCGTCGACCTCGAGTACCTTTAAGACCAATGACTTACAAGGCAGCTGTAGATCTTAGCCACTTTTTA
AAAGAAAAGGGGGGACTGGAAGGGCTAATTCACTCCCAACGAAGACAAGATGGGATCAATTCACCATGCT
AGTGGATCCCCCGGGCTGCAGGAATTCGAACGCTGACGTCATCAACCCGCTCCAAGGAATCGCGGGCCCA
GTGTCACTAGGCGGGAACACCCAGCGCGCGTGCGCCCTGGCAGGAAGATGGCTGTGAGGGACAGGGGAGT
GGCGCCCTGCAATATTTGCATGTCGCTATGTGTTCTGGGAAATCACCATAAACGTGAAATGTCTTTGGAT
TTGGGAATCTTATAAGTTCTGTATGAGACCACAGATCCCCGACTCCAGTGGTAATCTACTTCAAGAGAGT
AGATTACCACTGGAGTCTTTTTGGAAAAGCTTATCGATACCGTCGCATGGGAATAACTTCGTATAGCATA
CATTATACGAAGTTATGCTGCTTTTTGCTTGTACTGGGTCTCTCTGGTTAGACCAGATCTGAGCCTGGGA
GCTCTCTGGCTAACTAGGGAACCCACTGCTTAAGCCTCAATAAAGCTTGCCTTGAGTGCTTCAAGTAGTG
TGTGCCCGTCTGTTGTGTGACTCTGGTAACTAGAGATCCCTCAGACCCTTTTAGTCAGTGTGGAAAATCT
CTAGCAGCATCTAGAAACCCGCTGATCAGCCTCGACTGTGCCTTCTAGTTGCCAGCCATCTGTTGTTTGC
CCCTCCCCCGTGCCTTCCTTGACCCTGGAAGGTGCCACTCCCACTGTCCTTTCCTAATAAAATGAGGAAA
TTGCATCGCATTGTCTGAGTAGGTGTCATTCTATTCTGGGGGGTGGGGTGGGGCAGGACAGCAAGGGGGA
GGATTGGGAAGACAATAGCAGGCATGCTGGGGATGCGGTGGGCTCTATGGCTTCTGAGGCGGAAAGAACC
AGCTGGGGCTCTAGGGGGTATCCCC
[124 nt withheld, positions 7866-7989]
C
[91 nt withheld, positions 7991-8081]
A
[49 nt withheld, positions 8083-8131]
CCTTTGACGTTGGAGTCCACGTTCTTT
[37 nt withheld, positions 8159-8195]
ACCCTATCTCGGTCTATTCTTTTGATTTATAAGGGATTTTGCCGATTTCGGCCTATTGGTTAAAAAATGA
GCTGATTTAACAAAAATTTAACGCGAATTAATTCTGTGGAATGTGTGTCAGTTAGGGTGTGGAAAGTCCC
CAGGCTCCCCAGCAGGCAGAAGTATGCAAAGCATGCATCTCAATTAGTCAGCAACCAGGTGTGGAAAGTC
CCCAGGCTCCCCAGCAGGCAGAAGTATGCAAAGCATGCATCTCAATTAGTCAGCAACCATAGTCCCGCCC
CTAACTCCGCCCATCCCGCCCCTAACTCCGCCCAGTTCCGCCCATTCTCCGCCCCATGGCTGACTAATTT
TTTTTATTTATGCAGAGGCCGAGGCCGCCTCTGCCTCTGAGCTATTCCAGAAGTAGTGAGGAGGCTTTTT
TGGAGGCCTAGGCTTTTGCAAAAAGCTCCCGGGAGCTTGTATATCCATTTTCGGATCTGATCAGCACGTG
TTGACAATTAATCATCGGCATAGTATATCGGCATAGTATAATACGACAAGGTGAGGAACTAAACCATGGC
CAAGTTGACCAGTGCCGTTCCGGTGCTCACCGCGCGCGACGTCGCCGGAGCGGTCGAGTTCTGGACCGAC
CGGCTCGGGTTCTCCCGGGACTTCGTGGAGGACGACTTCGCCGGTGTGGTCCGGGACGACGTGACCCTGT
TCATCAGCGCGGTCCAGGACCAGGTGGTGCCGGACAACACCCTGGCCTGGGTGTGGGTGCGCGGCCTGGA
CGAGCTGTACGCCGAGTGGTCGGAGGTCGTGTCCACGAACTTCCGGGACGCCTCCGGGCCGGCCATGACC
GAGATCGGCGAGCAGCCGTGGGGGCGGGAGTTCGCCCTGCGCGACCCGGCCGGCAACTGCGTGCACTTCG
TGGCCGAGGAGCAGGACTGACACGTGCTACGAGATTTCGATTCCACCGCCGCCTTCTATGAAAGGTTGGG
CTTCGGAATCGTTTTCCGGGACGCCGGCTGGATGATCCTCCAGCGCGGGGATCTCATGCTGGAGTTCTTC
GCCCACCCCAACTTGTTTATTGCAGCTTATAATGGTTACAAATAAAGCAATAGCATCACAAATTTCACAA
ATAAAGCATTTTTTTCACTGCATTCTAGTTGTGGTTTGTCCAAACTCATCAATGTATCTTATCATGTCTG
TATACCGTCGACCTCTAGCTAGAGCTTGGCGTAATCATGGTCATAGCTGTTTCCTGTGTGAAATTGTTAT
CCGCTCACAATTCCACACAACATACGAGCCGGAAGCATAAAGTGTAAAGCCTGGGGTGCCTAATGAGTGA
GCTAACTCACATTAATTGCGTTGCGCTCACTGCCCGCTTTCCAGTCGGGAAACCTGTCGTGCCAGCTGCA
TTAATGAATCGGCCAACGCGCGGGGAGAGGCGGTTTGCGTATTGGGCGCTCTTCCGCTTCCTCGCTCACT
GACTCGCTGCGCTCGGTCGTTCGGCTGCGGCGAGCGGTATCAGCTCACTCAAAGGCGGTAATACGGTTAT
CCACAGAATCAGGGGATAACGCAGGAAAGAACATGTGAGCAAAAGGCCAGCAAAAGGCCAGGAACCGTAA
AAAGGCCGCGTTGCTGGCGTTTTTCCATAGGCTCCGCCCCCCTGACGAGCATCACAAAAATCGACGCTCA
AGTCAGAGGTGGCGAAACCCGACAGGACTATAAAGATACCAGGCGTTTCCCCCTGGAAGCTCCCTCGTGC
GCTCTCCTGTTCCGACCCTGCCGCTTACCGGATACCTGTCCGCCTTTCTCCCTTCGGGAAGCGTGGCGCT
TTCTCATAGCTCACGCTGTAGGTATCTCAGTTCGGTGTAGGTCGTTCGCTCCAAGCTGGGCTGTGTGCAC
GAACCCCCCGTTCAGCCCGACCGCTGCGCCTTATCCGGTAACTATCGTCTTGAGTCCAACCCGGTAAGAC
ACGACTTATCGCCACTGGCAGCAGCCACTGGTAACAGGATTAGCAGAGCGAGGTATGTAGGCGGTGCTAC
AGAGTTCTTGAAGTGGTGGCCTAACTACGGCTACACTAGAAGAACAGTATTTGGTATCTGCGCTCTGCTG
AAGCCAGTTACCTTCGGAAAAAGAGTTGGTAGCTCTTGATCCGGCAAACAAACCACCGCTGGTAGCGGTG
GTTTTTTTGTTTGCAAGCAGCAGATTACGCGCAGAAAAAAAGGATCTCAAGAAGATCCTTTGATCTTTTC
TACGGGGTCTGACGCTCAGTGGAACGAAAACTCACGTTAAGGGATTTTGGTCATGAGATTATCAAAAAGG
ATCTTCACCTAGATCCTTTTAAATTAAAAATGAAGTTTTAAATCAATCTAAAGTATATATGAGTAAACTT
GGTCTGACAGTTACCAATGCTTAATCAGTGAGGCACCTATCTCAGCGATCTGTCTATTTCGTTCATCCAT
AGTTGCCTGACTCCCCGTCGTGTAGATAACTACGATACGGGAGGGCTTACCATCTGGCCCCAGTGCTGCA
ATGATACCGCGAGACCCACGCTCACCGGCTCCAGATTTATCAGCAATAAACCAGCCAGCCGGAAGGGCCG
AGCGCAGAAGTGGTCCTGCAACTTTATCCGCCTCCATCCAGTCTATTAATTGTTGCCGGGAAGCTAGAGT
AAGTAGTTCGCCAGTTAATAGTTTGCGCAACGTTGTTGCCATTGCTACAGGCATCGTGGTGTCACGCTCG
TCGTTTGGTATGGCTTCATTCAGCTCCGGTTCCCAACGATCAAGGCGAGTTACATGATCCCCCATGTTGT
GCAAAAAAGCGGTTAGCTCCTTCGGTCCTCCGATCGTTGTCAGAAGTAAGTTGGCCGCAGTGTTATCACT
CATGGTTATGGCAGCACTGCATAATTCTCTTACTGTCATGCCATCCGTAAGATGCTTTTCTGTGACTGGT
GAGTACTCAACCAAGTCATTCTGAGAATAGTGTATGCGGCGACCGAGTTGCTCTTGCCCGGCGTCAATAC
GGGATAATACCGCGCCACATAGCAGAACTTTAAAAGTGCTCATCATTGGAAAACGTTCTTCGGGGCGAAA
ACTCTCAAGGATCTTACCGCTGTTGAGATCCAGTTCGATGTAACCCACTCGTGCACCCAACTGATCTTCA
GCATCTTTTACTTTCACCAGCGTTTCTGGGTGAGCAAAAACAGGAAGGCAAAATGCCGCAAAAAAGGGAA
TAAGGGCGACACGGAAATGTTGAATACTCATACTCTTCCTTTTTCAATATTATTGAAGCATTTATCAGGG
TTATTGTCTCATGAGCGGATACATATTTGAATGTATTTAGAAAAATAAACAAATAGGGGTTCCGCGCACA
TTTCCCCGAAAAGTGCCACCTGAC
