>Addgene plasmid #11654 | pLVUHshp53-tTR-KRAB | addgene partial sequence | sequence record 18482 | H1 5'-tcgctatgtgttctgggaaa-3'
CTTATAAGTTCTGTATGAGACCACAGATCCCCGACTCCAGTGGTAATCTACTTCAAGAGAGTAGATTACC
ACTGGAGTCTTTTTGGAAAAGCTTATCGATACCGTCGCATGGGAATAACTTCGTATAGCATACATTATAC
GAAGTTATGCTGCTTTTTGCTTGTACTGGGTCTCTCTGGTTAGACCAGATCTGAGCCTGGGAGCTCTCTG
GCTAACTAGGGAACCCACTGCTTAAGCCTCAATAAAGCTTGCCTTGAGTGCTTCAAGTAGTGTGTGCCCG
TCTGTTGTGTGACTCTGGTAACTAGAGATCCCTCAGACCCTTTTAGTCAGTGTGGAAAATCTC
